LOCUS       Exported 10230 bp ds-DNA circular SYN 13-MAY-2021
DEFINITION  Muscle specific zebrafish expression of mKate2 fused to
            EHD1a-delta-EH.
ACCESSION   .
VERSION     .
KEYWORDS    actc1b-mKate2-EHD1a-dEH
SOURCE      synthetic DNA construct
  ORGANISM  synthetic DNA construct
REFERENCE   1 (bases 1 to 10230)
  TITLE     Parton Lab Plasmids for in vivo cell biology in the zebrafish
REFERENCE   2 (bases 1 to 10230)
  AUTHORS   .
  TITLE     Direct Submission
  JOURNAL   Exported May 13, 2021 from SnapGene Server 1.1.58
            http://www.snapgene.com
FEATURES             Location/Qualifiers
     source          1..10230
                     /organism="synthetic DNA construct"
                     /mol_type="other DNA"
     protein_bind    1..25
                     /gene="mutant version of attB"
                     /label=attB1
                     /bound_moiety="BP Clonase(TM)"
                     /note="recombination site for the Gateway(R) BP reaction"
     regulatory      26..35
                     /regulatory_class="other"
                     /note="vertebrate consensus sequence for strong initiation
                     of translation (Kozak, 1987)"
     CDS             32..727
                     /codon_start=1
                     /product="monomeric far-red fluorescent protein (Shcherbo
                     et al., 2009)"
                     /label=mKate2
                     /note="mammalian codon-optimized"
                     /translation="MVSELIKENMHMKLYMEGTVNNHHFKCTSEGEGKPYEGTQTMRIK
                     AVEGGPLPFAFDILATSFMYGSKTFINHTQGIPDFFKQSFPEGFTWERVTTYEDGGVLT
                     ATQDTSLQDGCLIYNVKIRGVNFPSNGPVMQKKTLGWEASTETLYPADGGLEGRADMAL
                     KLVGGGHLICNLKTTYRSKKPAKNLKMPGVYYVDRRLERIKEADKETYVEQHEVAVARY
                     CDLPSKLGHR"
     protein_bind    complement(729..753)
                     /gene="mutant version of attB"
                     /label=attB2
                     /bound_moiety="BP Clonase(TM)"
                     /note="recombination site for the Gateway(R) BP reaction"
     protein_bind    complement(2054..2074)
                     /gene="mutant version of attB"
                     /label=attB3
                     /bound_moiety="BP Clonase(TM)"
                     /note="core recombination site for the Gateway(R) BP
                     reaction"
     primer_bind     complement(2082..2098)
                     /label=M13 fwd
                     /note="common sequencing primer, one of multiple similar
                     variants"
     polyA_signal    2114..2248
                     /label=SV40 poly(A) signal
                     /note="SV40 polyadenylation signal"
     primer_bind     complement(2138..2157)
                     /label=EBV-rev
                     /note="SV40 polyA terminator, reverse primer"
     primer_bind     2192..2211
                     /label=SV40pA-R
                     /note="SV40 polyA, reverse primer"
     primer_bind     complement(2920..2936)
                     /label=SK primer
                     /note="common sequencing primer, one of multiple similar
                     variants"
     primer_bind     complement(2920..2936)
                     /label=pBluescriptSK
                     /note="For pBluescript vector"
     primer_bind     complement(2973..2993)
                     /label=T3
                     /note="T3 promoter, forward primer"
     promoter        complement(2973..2991)
                     /label=T3 promoter
                     /note="promoter for bacteriophage T3 RNA polymerase"
     primer_bind     complement(3012..3028)
                     /label=M13 rev
                     /note="common sequencing primer, one of multiple similar
                     variants"
     primer_bind     complement(3025..3047)
                     /label=M13/pUC Reverse
                     /note="In lacZ gene"
     protein_bind    3036..3052
                     /label=lac operator
                     /bound_moiety="lac repressor encoded by lacI"
                     /note="The lac repressor binds to the lac operator to
                     inhibit transcription in E. coli. This inhibition can be
                     relieved by adding lactose or
                     isopropyl-beta-D-thiogalactopyranoside (IPTG)."
     promoter        complement(3060..3090)
                     /label=lac promoter
                     /note="promoter for the E. coli lac operon"
     protein_bind    3105..3126
                     /label=CAP binding site
                     /bound_moiety="E. coli catabolite activator protein"
                     /note="CAP binding activates transcription in the presence
                     of cAMP."
     primer_bind     complement(3243..3260)
                     /label=L4440
                     /note="L4440 vector, forward primer"
     rep_origin      complement(3414..4002)
                     /direction=LEFT
                     /label=ori
                     /note="high-copy-number ColE1/pMB1/pBR322/pUC origin of
                     replication"
     primer_bind     complement(3494..3513)
                     /label=pBR322ori-F
                     /note="pBR322 origin, forward primer"
     CDS             complement(4173..5033)
                     /codon_start=1
                     /gene="bla"
                     /product="beta-lactamase"
                     /label=AmpR
                     /note="confers resistance to ampicillin, carbenicillin, and
                     related antibiotics"
                     /translation="MSIQHFRVALIPFFAAFCLPVFAHPETLVKVKDAEDQLGARVGYI
                     ELDLNSGKILESFRPEERFPMMSTFKVLLCGAVLSRIDAGQEQLGRRIHYSQNDLVEYS
                     PVTEKHLTDGMTVRELCSAAITMSDNTAANLLLTTIGGPKELTAFLHNMGDHVTRLDRW
                     EPELNEAIPNDERDTTMPVAMATTLRKLLTGELLTLASRQQLIDWMEADKVAGPLLRSA
                     LPAGWFIADKSGAGERGSRGIIAALGPDGKPSRIVVIYTTGSQATMDERNRQIAEIGAS
                     LIKHW"
     primer_bind     4796..4815
                     /label=Amp-R
                     /note="Ampicillin resistance gene, reverse primer"
     promoter        complement(5034..5138)
                     /gene="bla"
                     /label=AmpR promoter
     primer_bind     complement(5301..5322)
                     /label=F1ori-F
                     /note="F1 origin, forward primer"
     primer_bind     6218..6234
                     /label=M13 rev
                     /note="common sequencing primer, one of multiple similar
                     variants"
     protein_bind    6254..6274
                     /gene="mutant version of attB"
                     /label=attB4
                     /bound_moiety="BP Clonase(TM)"
                     /note="core recombination site for the Gateway(R) BP
                     reaction"
ORIGIN
        1 gcaagtttgt acaaaaaagc aggctgccac catggtgagc gagctgatta aggagaacat
       61 gcacatgaag ctgtacatgg agggcaccgt gaacaaccac cacttcaagt gcacatccga
      121 gggcgaaggc aagccctacg agggcaccca gaccatgaga atcaaggcgg tcgagggcgg
      181 ccctctcccc ttcgccttcg acatcctggc taccagcttc atgtacggca gcaaaacctt
      241 catcaaccac acccagggca tccccgactt ctttaagcag tccttccccg agggcttcac
      301 atgggagaga gtcaccacat acgaagacgg gggcgtgctg accgctaccc aggacaccag
      361 cctccaggac ggctgcctca tctacaacgt caagatcaga ggggtgaact tcccatccaa
      421 cggccctgtg atgcagaaga aaacactcgg ctgggaggcc tccaccgaga ccctgtaccc
      481 cgctgacggc ggcctggaag gcagagccga catggccctg aagctcgtgg gcgggggcca
      541 cctgatctgc aacttgaaga ccacatacag atccaagaaa cccgctaaga acctcaagat
      601 gcccggcgtc tactatgtgg acagaagact ggaaagaatc aaggaggccg acaaagagac
      661 ctacgtcgag cagcacgagg tggctgtggc cagatactgc gacctcccta gcaaactggg
      721 gcacagagac ccagctttct tgtacaaagt ggctttcagc tggtcgaata gagatggtaa
      781 gaaagaccca gaacttttcc aaaacgtgtc cgatggactg aagcgccttt accgcaccaa
      841 actcttccct ctggaggaca cctatcattt ccacgacttc cattcaccgg cgctcgaaga
      901 tgcggatttt gacaacaagc ccatggtgct gctggtggga cagtactcga ccgggaagac
      961 caccttcatc aggcatttaa tggagcagga tttccccggg atgaggatag gcccagagcc
     1021 gacgacggat tccttcattg cggttatgca cggtgagcaa gaaggcgtca tacctggtaa
     1081 tgcgctggtg gtggatccga aaaagccttt ccgaaaactc aacgcatttg gcaacgcttt
     1141 cctcaacagg tttatgtgtg cacagttaaa caacccggta cttgagagca tcagtatcat
     1201 cgatactcca ggcatcctgt caggggagaa acagaggatc agcagaggct atgactttgc
     1261 tgctgttctg gagtggtttg cggagcgcgt ggaccgaatc atcctgctct tcgacgccca
     1321 caagctggac atttcggatg agttttcaga ggtgatcaag gccctgaaga accacgagga
     1381 caagatgcgc gtggtgctga ataaagcaga tcagatcagc acgcagcagc tcatgagggt
     1441 ttatggagcc ctcatgtggt cattgggcaa gatcataaac acccctgagg tggtgcgggt
     1501 ttatatcggc tccttctggg ctcagccgct gctcatcgct gaaaaccgga agctgtttga
     1561 agcggaggag caggatcttt tccaggatat tcagagtctg ccgagaaacg cagctctgag
     1621 gaaactcaac gatctgatca aaagagcacg tcttgctaag gtacatgctt acattatcag
     1681 tgctctgaag aaagagatgc cgagcgtgtt tggcaaagac tcaaagaaga aagagcttat
     1741 taacaacttg ggcgctatat atgaaaagat ccagaaagag cacaacattt caccaggaga
     1801 ctttccaaac cttaagaaaa tgcaggagtt gctatctgtt caggacttca ccaaattccc
     1861 tgccatgaag cccaaacttc tagagtcggt ggaagacatg ctaggtaacg acatcgctaa
     1921 gctaatggca ctggtgcgta aagaggaggc caccatgccc agccaatcag tgaagggcgg
     1981 tgcttttgag ggaatctcaa acggcccgtt cggtcatggg tacggagaag gcgccggcga
     2041 aggcatcgac tgacaacttt attatacata gttgataatt cactggccgt cgttttacgg
     2101 taccatcgat gatgatccag acatgataag atacattgat gagtttggac aaaccacaac
     2161 tagaatgcag tgaaaaaaat gctttatttg tgaaatttgt gatgctattg ctttatttgt
     2221 aaccattata agctgcaata aacaagttaa caacaacaat tgcattcatt ttatgtttca
     2281 ggttcagggg gaggtgtggg aggtttttta aagcaagtaa aacctctaca aatgtggtat
     2341 ggctgattat gatcctctag atcagatctg cgaagatacg gccacgggtg ctcttgatcc
     2401 tgtggctgat tttggactgt gctgctcgca gctgctgatg aatcacatac ttcctccatt
     2461 ttcttccact gattgactgt tataatttcc ctaatttcca ggtcaaggtg ctgtgcattg
     2521 tggtaataga tgtgacatga cgtcacttcc aaaggaccaa tgaacatgtc tgaccaattt
     2581 catataatgt gaaaacgatt ttcataggca gaataaataa catttaaatt aaactgggca
     2641 tcagcgcaat tcaattggtt tggtaatagc aagggaaaat agaatgaagt gatctccaaa
     2701 aaataagtac tttttgactg taaataaaat tgtaaggagt aaaaagtact tttttttcta
     2761 aaaaaatgta attaagtaaa agtaaaagta ttgattttta attgtactca agtaaagtaa
     2821 aaatccccaa aaataatact taagtacagt aatcaagtaa aattactcaa gtactttaca
     2881 cctctggttc ttgaccccct accttcagca agcccagcag atccactagt tctagagcgg
     2941 ccgccaccgc ggtggagctc cagcttttgt tccctttagt gagggttaat tgcgcgcttg
     3001 gcgtaatcat ggtcatagct gtttcctgtg tgaaattgtt atccgctcac aattccacac
     3061 aacatacgag ccggaagcat aaagtgtaaa gcctggggtg cctaatgagt gagctaactc
     3121 acattaattg cgttgcgctc actgcccgct ttccagtcgg gaaacctgtc gtgccagctg
     3181 cattaatgaa tcggccaacg cgcggggaga ggcggtttgc gtattgggcg ctcttccgct
     3241 tcctcgctca ctgactcgct gcgctcggtc gttcggctgc ggcgagcggt atcagctcac
     3301 tcaaaggcgg taatacggtt atccacagaa tcaggggata acgcaggaaa gaacatgtga
     3361 gcaaaaggcc agcaaaaggc caggaaccgt aaaaaggccg cgttgctggc gtttttccat
     3421 aggctccgcc cccctgacga gcatcacaaa aatcgacgct caagtcagag gtggcgaaac
     3481 ccgacaggac tataaagata ccaggcgttt ccccctggaa gctccctcgt gcgctctcct
     3541 gttccgaccc tgccgcttac cggatacctg tccgcctttc tcccttcggg aagcgtggcg
     3601 ctttctcata gctcacgctg taggtatctc agttcggtgt aggtcgttcg ctccaagctg
     3661 ggctgtgtgc acgaaccccc cgttcagccc gaccgctgcg ccttatccgg taactatcgt
     3721 cttgagtcca acccggtaag acacgactta tcgccactgg cagcagccac tggtaacagg
     3781 attagcagag cgaggtatgt aggcggtgct acagagttct tgaagtggtg gcctaactac
     3841 ggctacacta gaagaacagt atttggtatc tgcgctctgc tgaagccagt taccttcgga
     3901 aaaagagttg gtagctcttg atccggcaaa caaaccaccg ctggtagcgg tggttttttt
     3961 gtttgcaagc agcagattac gcgcagaaaa aaaggatctc aagaagatcc tttgatcttt
     4021 tctacggggt ctgacgctca gtggaacgaa aactcacgtt aaggcatttt ggtcatgaga
     4081 ttatcaaaaa ggatcttcac ctagatcctt ttaaattaaa aatgaagttt taaatcaatc
     4141 taaagtatat atgagtaaac ttggtctgac agttaccaat gcttaatcag tgaggcacct
     4201 atctcagcga tctgtctatt tcgttcatcc atagttgcct gactccccgt cgtgtagata
     4261 actacgatac gggagggctt accatctggc cccagtgctg caatgatacc gcgagaccca
     4321 cgctcaccgg ctccagattt atcagcaata aaccagccag ccggaagggc cgagcgcaga
     4381 agtggtcctg caactttatc cgcctccatc cagtctatta attgttgccg ggaagctaga
     4441 gtaagtagtt cgccagttaa tagtttgcgc aacgttgttg ccattgctac aggcatcgtg
     4501 gtgtcacgct cgtcgtttgg tatggcttca ttcagctccg gttcccaacg atcaaggcga
     4561 gttacatgat cccccatgtt gtgcaaaaaa gcggttagct ccttcggtcc tccgatcgtt
     4621 gtcagaagta agttggccgc agtgttatca ctcatggtta tggcagcact gcataattct
     4681 cttactgtca tgccatccgt aagatgcttt tctgtgactg gtgagtactc aaccaagtca
     4741 ttctgagaat agtgtatgcg gcgaccgagt tgctcttgcc cggcgtcaat acgggataat
     4801 accgcgccac atagcagaac tttaaaagtg ctcatcattg gaaaacgttc ttcggggcga
     4861 aaactctcaa ggatcttacc gctgttgaga tccagttcga tgtaacccac tcgtgcaccc
     4921 aactgatctt cagcatcttt tactttcacc agcgtttctg ggtgagcaaa aacaggaagg
     4981 caaaatgccg caaaaaaggg aataagggcg acacggaaat gttgaatact catactcttc
     5041 ctttttcaat attattgaag catttatcag ggttattgtc tcatgagcgg atacatattt
     5101 gaatgtattt agaaaaataa acaaataggg gttccgcgca catttccccg aaaagtgcca
     5161 cctaaattgt aagcgttaat attttgttaa aattcgcgtt aaatttttgt taaatcagct
     5221 cattttttaa ccaataggcc gaaatcggca aaatccctta taaatcaaaa gaatagaccg
     5281 agatagggtt gagtgttgtt ccagtttgga acaagagtcc actattaaag aacgtggact
     5341 ccaacgtcaa agggcgaaaa accgtctatc agggcgatgg cccacgctgg ctaagaactc
     5401 atcagcctcc ccggtccatc tacccacgta ccaatgcacc aattggccac aatgacggct
     5461 actacatggt gccattcctt cctctttata ggaatggaga ctacctcctg tccaacaatg
     5521 ctcttggata cgagtacgcc tacctgttgg acccaggtca ttgcacaaca ccagaaatgc
     5581 cctctgatct gcaaaagacg tgaatatctg ttcagacacc catatccact ctgttccaca
     5641 caggtcagag gtttgtccag gagttcttga cagaggtgta aaaagtactc aaaaatttta
     5701 ctcaagtgaa agtacaagta cttagggaaa attttactca attaaaagta aaagtatctg
     5761 gctagaatct tacttgagta aaagtaaaaa agtactccat taaaattgta cttgagtatt
     5821 aaggaagtaa aagtaaaagc aagaaagaaa actagagatt cttgtttaag cttttaatct
     5881 caaaaaacat taaatgaaat gcatacaagg ttttatcctg ctttagaact gtttgtattt
     5941 aattatcaaa ctataagaca gacaatctaa tgccagtaca cgctactcaa agttgtaaaa
     6001 cctcagattt aacttcagta gaagctgatt ctcaaaattg ttagtgtcaa gcctagctct
     6061 tttggggctg aaaagcaatc ctgcagtgct gaaaagcctc tcacaggcag ccgatgcggg
     6121 aagaggtgta ttagtcttga tagagaggct gcaaatagca ggaaacgtga gcagagactc
     6181 cctggtgtct gaaacacagg ccagatgggc cctcgagcag gaaacagcta tgaccatgat
     6241 tacgccaagc tatcaacttt gtatagaaaa gttggcacgc gcagattccg tgtgggcctg
     6301 gtaatatctt accattttaa gctattttaa gattagggaa aaaaattaaa taaaactact
     6361 ttaaaattac tttccttaaa aagcaacata tttatttagt ttttgtttaa ctggctcaag
     6421 attgtaatat tttactttta catgtttttt taagtaccta aatgtgttca aaagtaaagt
     6481 atgttattgt tttttttttt taatgttagc taagctttaa attgtaatat attactttta
     6541 aaagtgactt tttaaaaatg taaataaaaa agtaactata aatgtgtaat gcatgttatt
     6601 tctgtgggtt tttaattttc atctcaactg ggcttacaat tttaacataa taaaaatcaa
     6661 atcaaatcaa atcaggccct tatttgtcac atacactctt gtatactgaa ataaactaaa
     6721 tgttgagaaa aatttaaata caccaaaata acgcatacct tttttgtaat tacctaagta
     6781 aaacatttag ttcctttttt aagtgactca agattgtaat ctattaattg taaaagataa
     6841 aactagtgat caatctgacg tgcttctatg cagcctgtga gattaattgt gatgtttaat
     6901 tattaaacaa tttaaatgga tcaaacattt cacatgtgct tattgtgtcc aacaaaacca
     6961 gcagaagcac ttaaaaatat tgcatgacaa catgagtttt taatgtaaat tatatatact
     7021 tcctaaacga agttaatcat atttctaaaa taataatgtc attgaaatat ttaaataaat
     7081 gataagcttt agttgattca acataaaatt gaaagcaata aggacttttt ttttttacag
     7141 cggtgaagca aaagcatgta ataatcatat aatataataa ataaataaat aaataatggc
     7201 tcttggtgca aatatgaaca ctttaaataa atatagaata aatatgatca ataagtcata
     7261 acgatgtgtt ttatgttgat tataatttaa acatgtttct aacgcaagtt ttaaaaactg
     7321 ttttaaagta ttattttaag ttataagatc aatttgactc aacattttgt agtgaaaata
     7381 tgttgtgtaa aattaatata atatacacta taaaaatgca gggttccaca caatacatta
     7441 atgttgtccc aacacaaatc gattaagtta acaaatatat gtggattgaa cataaaaaat
     7501 taagttgtcc caatgaaatc tcaagaattg tgttgtttca gctcatttta aataagtagt
     7561 tttaacaagt aaaaaataac atatttttga gtgtgtatat atatatatta caaaatataa
     7621 taatataaaa tgtaaaagat ataaaccatg ctacatatat ttaagagcta ttttgcacat
     7681 tacttttttg caagccattt tagtgttttt tttacaaata tatattagct aaatatacaa
     7741 tatcttaaat atacaattaa tcagacatgc aattaatgca tttaacctac ataaaaatac
     7801 atgatcaaca tatgttttat gctgattaca actaaatcaa acgtaatgaa attaatttat
     7861 aaaagcgatt taaatatgtc aatattttaa gttaaaatca cttgaaacct actataaatg
     7921 aacttaaatt aaaaaaatct cctttaattc caatgcaaca gtgttgtttt ttcagctgag
     7981 gacccccggt gcagatggtt ggcccccggc ccgctattct aaggaagcct ttcttaattt
     8041 tagggcggcg ctgcatgcgc tcagatcaga ttcacgggtg gagagggtta ttttctcttt
     8101 tttatttttt cttgcctgct catatttggg cctgtgtgaa ccccaggctc cgcctcggcc
     8161 cccaggagcc gctcttattt aaaggggatc ctcgccttca gtcttcgtcc cagtggaagc
     8221 atcagtcttg tgataacaac ttggtgagtc ctacagacca gcgctcgact ctaggcttta
     8281 aatgcattga tttctctgga ttagctaccg ggagagtttt aactttgctt attagtcttg
     8341 tgctcgaact gctaggttta aagagtgttt tctctaatgc atgcatgaag cgacagctga
     8401 aaaccagaaa tagagcgttt gtcctcctgt taaactctag cctttctttg gcatttgtca
     8461 gtccgagtct tcagctgccg gcaggagatt gggtttcagt aacacttgct gagcacaaac
     8521 tacacgtgct ttcttcagat ttaattcatt attaatcatt ctagatttaa atgatgttct
     8581 tactcattgc tgattatttt agccttgcgg agcagattaa atgagcacgt gtttcattaa
     8641 gattgattta aatataatta atatttcacc actgtagttt taaaattgcc ttctaagtca
     8701 tggttgattt ttaataggta tcggctctaa ttagattact attttggttt ttaaatgtta
     8761 tttctatttc atttgtaggc tcgtttttaa tgtgatttta ttagattcta gttttaaaat
     8821 catctcttag ccttaatgag cagactgaat gaacatgttt cattaagatt aacttcatta
     8881 taatgaatta tttaatcatt ctagtgggtt ataaatcagc tctatttaaa ttaattgtcg
     8941 tgtttatttc tatttaattt ttgattattt tttcagggtc gtttttatgt gattttttcc
     9001 cgtttctaat tttaaactaa ttgtttgatt tttatatgat tcgactcttt ttaaatgaat
     9061 tgttttgctt tttttattga gcatatatat attatacaat ttcaatcaac aattgttgtg
     9121 ctttttaaat gttgtttcta tttcatttct agggtcgatt ttattcgatt ctagttttaa
     9181 aatcgtgatt tttaacttct aaccttactg agcagactga atgaacatgt ttcatcaaga
     9241 ttaacttcat tatagttaat tattgaatcg tgctagtggt ttataaatca gctctattta
     9301 aattaatcat catcattatt tctatttaat ttttattatt tctttaggat tatttttatg
     9361 tgattttttt cacgttctag ttttaaactc aatgctcatt actgctcacc cttgctgagc
     9421 agtctttcgt taagattaaa ttaattaata accattctag ttttaaaaca gtgtcttaag
     9481 gcatagctga tattttacaa gtttactatt taatatatct cctttctttt tttagggtcg
     9541 atttcatctg atttgattaa tttttattat cttcactaag ctttttgttc taggttttat
     9601 tctcagtatt attactgtta tatttgaact gaatttctcc tcatagttta ttcattttat
     9661 ttatttattt tttgtttatt cgctattttg tattttagtt tttaattaga aattttatta
     9721 gaatcgtttt gaactagttt ttatgcactc taacattaat attaaatcat aactattatt
     9781 tttattataa tttatttgtg tttatctttt tgtgtagctt tcatgtgttt ttattttagt
     9841 tttattatgt ttgcattgaa ttttttggac tagtttatat aacgatatac agaaaagcca
     9901 tgacaacaaa tgtttttata atacctatta agtataagct aatcagattt ccactattct
     9961 gttcaaagtt aacattatta gccattctga tggatcattt gacatttgtc atatgtcttt
    10021 atgaacactg ctctttcaga tgccactttt aaagctgttt tttacagtaa atgaacgttt
    10081 attattatga cattatttcc taaggcctct agagtacagc aggatgtggc gtgtgcatta
    10141 ccgtgtaatt atgctgactg taaatgtgca tttatagact gtcagcatgt ctgactgtgc
    10201 gctgttgtga ttggtcctgc acagaccaag
//
