>Addgene plasmid #109513 | actc1b-mKate2-EHD1a-dEH | depositor full sequence | sequence record 206450 | Full Sequence
CCACCTAAATTGTAAGCGTTAATATTTTGTTAAAATTCGCGTTAAATTTTTGTTAAATCAGCTCATTTTT
TAACCAATAGGCCGAAATCGGCAAAATCCCTTATAAATCAAAAGAATAGACCGAGATAGGGTTGAGTGTT
GTTCCAGTTTGGAACAAGAGTCCACTATTAAAGAACGTGGACTCCAACGTCAAAGGGCGAAAAACCGTCT
ATCAGGGCGATGGCCCACGCTGGCTAAGAACTCATCAGCCTCCCCGGTCCATCTACCCACGTACCAATGC
ACCAATTGGCCACAATGACGGCTACTACATGGTGCCATTCCTTCCTCTTTATAGGAATGGAGACTACCTC
CTGTCCAACAAGGCTCTTGGATACGAGTACGCCTACCTGTTGGACCCAGGTCATTGCACAACACCAGAAA
TGCCCTCTGATCTGCAAAAGACGTGAATATCTGTTCAGACACCCATATCCACTCTGTTCCACACAGGTCA
GAGGTTTGTCCAGGAGTTCTTGACAGAGGTGTAAAAAGTACTCAAAAATTTTACTCAAGTGAAAGTACAA
GTACTTAGGGAAAATTTTACTCAATTAAAAGTAAAAGTATCTGGCTAGAATCTTACTTGAGTAAAAGTAA
AAAAGTACTCCATTAAAATTGTACTTGAGTATTAAGGAAGTAAAAGTAAAAGCAAGAAAGAAAACTAGAG
ATTCTTGTTTAAGCTTTTAATCTCAAAAAACATTAAATGAAATGCATACAAGGTTTTATCCTGCTTTAGA
ACTGTTTGTATTTAATTATCAAACTATAAGACAGACAATCTAATGCCAGTACACGCTACTCAAAGTTGTA
AAACCTCAGATTTAACTTCAGTAGAAGCTGATTCTCAAAATTGTTAGTGTCAAGCCTAGCTCTTTTGGGG
CTGAAAAGCAATCCTGCAGTGCTGAAAAGCCTCTCACAGGCAGCCGATGCGGGAAGAGGTGTATTAGTCT
TGATAGAGAGGCTGCAAATAGCAGGAAACGTGAGCAGAGACTCCCTGGTGTCTGAAACACAGGCCAGATG
GGCCCTCGAGCAGGAAACAGCTATGACCATGATTACGCCAAGCTATCAACTTTGTATAGAAAAGTTGGCA
CGCGCAGATTCCGTGTGGGCCTGGTAATATCTTACCATTTTAAGCTATTTTAAGATTAGGGAAAAAAATT
AAATAAAACTACTTTAAAATTACTTTCCTTAAAAAGCAACATATTTATTTAGTTTTTGTTTAACTGGCTC
AAGATTGTAATATTTTACTTTTACATGTTTTTTTTAAGTACCTAAATGTGTTCAAAAGTAAAGTATGTTA
TTGTTTTTTTTTTTTTAATGTTAGCTAAGCTTTAAATTGTAATATATTACTTTTAAAAGTGACTTTTTAA
AAATGTAAATAAAAAAGTAACTATAAATGTGTAATGCATGTTATTTCTGTGGGTTTTTTAATTTTCATCT
CAACTGGGCTTACAATTTTAACATAATAAAAATCAAATCAAATCAAATCAGGCCCTTATTTGTCACATAC
ACTCTTGTATACTGAAATAAACTAAATGTTGAGAAAAATTTAAATACACCAAAATAACGCATACCTTTTT
TGTAATTACCTAAGTAAAACATTTAGTTCCTTTTTTAAGTGACTCAAGATTGTAATCTATTAATTGTAAA
AGATAAAACTAGTGATCAATCTGACGTGCTTCTATGCAGCCTGTGAGATTAATTGTGATGTTTAATTATT
AAACAATTTAAATGGATCAAACATTTCACATGTGCTTATTGTGTCCAACAAAACCAGCAGAAGCACTTAA
AAATATTGCATGACAACATGAGTTTTTAATGTAAATTATATATACTTCCTAAACGAAGTTAATCATATTT
TCTAAAATAATAATGTCATTGAAATATTTAAATAAATGATAANCTTTAGTTGATTCAACATAAAATTGAA
AGCAATAAGGACTTTTTTTTTTTTACAGCGGTGAAGCAAAAGCNTGNAAATAATCATATAAATATAATAA
ATAAATAAATAAAATAATGGTTCTTGGTGCAAATATGAACACTTTAAATAAATATAGAATAAATATGATC
AATAAGTCATAACGACGTGTTTTATGTTGATTATAATTTAAACATGTTTCTAACGCAAGTTTTAAAAACT
GTTTTAAAGTATTATTTTAAGTTATAAGATCAATTTGACTCAACATTTTGTAGTGAAAATATGTTGTGTA
AAATTAATATAATATACACTATAAAAATGCAAGGTTCCACACAATTCATTCATGTTGTCCCAACACAAAT
CGATTAAGTTAACAAATATATGTGGATTGAACATAAAAAATTAAGTTGTCCCAATGAAATCTCAAGAATT
GTGTTGTTTCAGCTCATTTTAAATAAGTAGTTTTAACAAGTAAAAAATAACATATTTTTGAGTGTGTATA
TATATATATTTATATATTACAAAATATAATAATATAAAATGTAAAAGATATAAACCATGCTACATATATT
TAAGAGCTATTTTGCACATTACTTTTTTGCAAGCCATTTGAGTGTTTTTTTACAAATATATATTAGCTAA
ATATACAATATCTTAAATATACAATTAATCAGACATGCAAAAAATGCATTTAACCTACATAAAAATACAT
GATCAACATATGTTTTATGCTGATTACAACTAAATCAAACGTAATGAAATTAATTTATAAAAGCGATTTA
AATATGTCAATATTTTAAGTTAAAATCACTTGAAACCTACTATAAATGAACTTAAATTTAAAAAATCTCC
TTTAATTCCAATGCAGCACTGTTGTTTTTTCAGCTGAGGACCCCCGGTGCAGATGGTTGGCCCCCGGCCC
GCTATTCTAAGGAAGCCTTTCTTAATTTTAGGGCGGCGCTGCATGCGCTCAGATCAGATTCACGGGTGGA
GAGGGTTATTTTCTCTTTTTTATTTTTTCTTGCCTGCTCATATTTGGGCCTGTGTGAACCCCAGGCTCCG
CCTCGGCCCCCAGGAGCCGCTCTTATTTAAAGGGGATCCTCGCCTTCAGTCTTCGTCCCAGTGGAAGCAT
CAGTCTTGTGATAACAACTTGGTGAGTCCTACAGACCAGCGCTCGACTCTAGGCTTTAAATGCATTGATT
TCTCTGGATTAGCTACCGGGAGAGTTTTAACTTTGCTTATTAGTCTTGTGCTTGAACTGCTAGGTTTAAA
GAGGGTTTTCTCTAATGCATGCATGAAGCGACAGCTGAAAACCAGAAATAGAGCGTTTGTCCTCCTGTTA
AACTCTAGCCTTTCTTTGGCATTTGTCAGTCCGAGTCTTCAGCTGCCGGCAGGAGATTGGGTTTCAGTAA
CACTTGCTGAGCACAAACTACACGTGCTTCCTTCAGATTTAATTCATTATTAATCATTCTAGATTTAAAT
GATCTTCTTACTCATTGCTGATTATTTTAGCCTTGCGGAGCAGATTAAATGAGCACGTGTTTATTAAGAT
TGATTTAAATATAATTAATATTTCACCACTGTAGTTTTAAAATTGCCTTCTAAGTCATGGTTGATTTTTA
ATAGGTATCGGCTCTAATTAGATTACTATTTTGGTTTTTAAATGTTATTTCTATTTCATTTGTAGGCTCG
TTTTTAATGTGATTTTATTAGATTCTAGTTTTAAAATCATCTTTTAGCCTTACTGAGCAGACTGAATGAA
CATGTTTCATTAAGATTAACTTCATTATAGTTAATTATTTAATCATTCTAGTGGATTATAAATCAGCTCT
ATTTAAATTGATTGTCGTGTTTATTTCTATTTGATTTTTGATTATTTTTTAAGGTCGTTTTTATGTGATT
TTTCCCCGATTCTAATTTTAAACTAATTGTTTGATTTTTATATGATTCGACTCTTTTTAAATGAATTGTT
TTGCTTTTTTTATTGAGCATATATATATATTATACAATTTCAATCAACAATTGTTGTGCTTTTTAAATGT
TGTTTCTATTTCATTTCTAGGGTCGATTTTATTCGATTCTAGTTTTAAAATCGTGATTTCTAACTCCTAA
CCTTACTGAGCAGACTGAATGAACATGTTTCATCAAGATTAACTTCATTATAGTTAATTATTGAATCGGG
CTAGTGGTTTATAAATCAGCTCTATTATAAATTAATTGTCATCATTATTTCTATTTAATTTTTATTATTT
TTTTAGGATTATTTTTAAGGGATTTTTTTCACGTTCTAGTTTTAAACTCAATGCTCATTACTGCTCACCC
TTGCTGAGCAGTCTTTCGTTAAGATTAAATTAATTAATAACCCATTCTAGTTTTAAAACAGTGTCTTAAG
GCATAGCTGATATTTTACAAGTTTACTATTTAATATATCTCCATTTCTTTTTTTAGGGTCGATTTCATCT
GATTTGATTAATTTTTATTATCTTCACTAAGCTTTTTGTTCTAGGTTTTATTCTCAGTATTATTACTGTT
ATATTTGAACTGAATTTCTCCTCATAGTTTATTCATTTTATTTATTTATTTTTTGTTTATTCGCTATTTT
GTATTTTAGTTTTTAATTAGAAATTTTATTAGAATCGTTTTGAACTAGTTTTTATGCACTCTAACATTAA
TATTAAATCATAACTATTATTTTTATTATAATTTATTTGTGTTTATCTTTTTGTGTAGCTTTCATGTGTT
TTTATTTTAGTTTTATTATGTTTGCATTGAATTTTTTGGACTAGTTTATATAACGATATACAGAAAAGCC
ATGACAACAAATGTTTTTATAATACCTATTAAGTATAAGCTAATCAGATTTCCACTATTCTGTTCAAAGT
TAACATTATTAGCCATTCTGATGGATCATTTGACATTTGTCATATGTCTTTATGAACACTGCTCTTTCAG
ATGCCACTTTTAAAGCTGTTTTTTACAGTAAATGAACGTTTATTATTATGACATTATTTCCTAAGGCCTC
TAGAGTACAGCAGGATGTGGCGTGTGCATTACTGTGTAATTATGCTGACTGTAAATGTGCATTTATAGAC
TGTCAGCATGTCTGACTGTGCGCTGTTGTGATTTGTCCTGCACAGACCAAGGCAAGTTTGTACAAAAAAG
CAGGCTGCCACCATGGTGAGCGAGCTGATTAAGGAGAACATGCACATGAAGCTGTACATGGAGGGCACCG
TGAACAACCACCACTTCAAGTGCACATCCGAGGGCGAAGGCAAGCCCTACGAGGGCACCCAGACCATGAG
AATCAAGGCGGTCGAGGGCGGCCCTCTCCCCTTCGCCTTCGACATCCTGGCTACCAGCTTCATGTACGGC
AGCAAAACCTTCATCAACCACACCCAGGGCATCCCCGACTTCTTTAAGCAGTCCTTCCCCGAGGGCTTCA
CATGGGAGAGAGTCACCACATACGAAGACGGGGGCGTGCTGACCGCTACCCAGGACACCAGCCTCCAGGA
CGGCTGCCTCATCTACAACGTCAAGATCAGAGGGGTGAACTTCCCATCCAACGGCCCTGTGATGCAGAAG
AAAACACTCGGCTGGGAGGCCTCCACCGAGACCCTGTACCCCGCTGACGGCGGCCTGGAAGGCAGAGCCG
ACATGGCCCTGAAGCTCGTGGGCGGGGGCCACCTGATCTGCAACTTGAAGACCACATACAGATCCAAGAA
ACCCGCTAAGAACCTCAAGATGCCCGGCGTCTACTATGTGGACAGAAGACTGGAAAGAATCAAGGAGGCC
GACAAAGAGACCTACGTCGAGCAGCACGAGGTGGCTGTGGCCAGATACTGCGACCTCCCTAGCAAACTGG
GGCACAGAGACCCAGCTTTCTTGTACAAAGTGGCTTTCAGCTGGTCGAATAGAGATGGTAAGAAAGACCC
AGAACTTTTCCAAAACGTGTCCGATGGACTGAAGCGCCTTTACCGCACCAAACTCTTCCCTCTGGAGGAC
ACCTATCATTTCCACGACTTCCATTCACCGGCGCTCGAAGATGCGGATTTTGACAACAAGCCCATGGTGC
TGCTGGTGGGACAGTACTCGACCGGGAAGACCACCTTCATCAGGCATTTAATGGAGCAGGATTTCCCCGG
GATGAGGATAGGCCCAGAGCCGACGACGGATTCCTTCATTGCGGTTATGCACGGTGAGCAAGAAGGCGTC
ATACCTGGTAATGCGCTGGTGGTGGATCCGAAAAAGCCTTTCCGAAAACTCAACGCATTTGGCAACGCTT
TCCTCAACAGGTTTATGTGTGCACAGTTAAACAACCCGGTACTTGAGAGCATCAGTATCATCGATACTCC
AGGCATCCTGTCAGGGGAGAAACAGAGGATCAGCAGAGGCTATGACTTTGCTGCTGTTCTGGAGTGGTTT
GCGGAGCGCGTGGACCGAATCATCCTGCTCTTCGACGCCCACAAGCTGGACATTTCGGATGAGTTTTCAG
AGGTGATCAAGGCCCTGAAGAACCACGAGGACAAGATGCGCGTGGTGCTGAATAAAGCAGATCAGATCAG
CACGCAGCAGCTCATGAGGGTTTATGGAGCCCTCATGTGGTCATTGGGCAAGATCATAAACACCCCTGAG
GTGGTGCGGGTTTATATCGGCTCCTTCTGGGCTCAGCCGCTGCTCATCGCTGAAAACCGGAAGCTGTTTG
AAGCGGAGGAGCAGGATCTTTTCCAGGATATTCAGAGTCTGCCGAGAAACGCAGCTCTGAGGAAACTCAA
CGATCTGATCAAAAGAGCACGTCTTGCTAAGGTACATGCTTACATTATCAGTGCTCTGAAGAAAGAGATG
CCGAGCGTGTTTGGCAAAGACTCAAAGAAGAAAGAGCTTATTAACAACTTGGGCGCTATATATGAAAAGA
TCCAGAAAGAGCACAACATTTCACCAGGAGACTTTCCAAACCTTAAGAAAATGCAGGAGTTGCTATCTGT
TCAGGACTTCACCAAATTCCCTGCCATGAAGCCCAAACTTCTAGAGTCGGTGGAAGACATGCTAGGTAAC
GACATCGCTAAGCTAATGGCACTGGTGCGTAAAGAGGAGGCCACCATGCCCAGCCAATCAGTGAAGGGCG
GTGCTTTTGAGGGAATCTCAAACGGCCCGTTCGGTCATGGGTACGGAGAAGGCGCCGGCGAAGGCATCGA
CTGACAACTTTATTATACATAGTTGATAATTCACTGGCCGTCGTTTTACGGTACCATCGATGATGATCCA
GACATGATAAGATACATTGATGAGTTTGGACAAACCACAACTAGAATGCAGTGAAAAAAATGCTTTATTT
GTGAAATTTGTGATGCTATTGCTTTATTTGTAACCATTATAAGCTGCAATAAACAAGTTAACAACAACAA
TTGCATTCATTTTATGTTTCAGGTTCAGGGGGAGGTGTGGGAGGTTTTTTAAAGCAAGTAAAACCTCTAC
AAATGTGGTATGGCTGATTATGATCCTCTAGATCAGATCTGCGAAGATACGGCCACGGGTGCTCTTGATC
CTGTGGCTGATTTTGGACTGTGCTGCTCGCAGCTGCTGATGAATCACATACTTCCTCCATTTTCTTCCAC
TGATTGACTGTTATAATTTCCCTAATTTCCAGGTCAAGGTGCTGTGCATTGTGGTAATAGATGTGACATG
ACGTCACTTCCAAAGGACCAATGAACATGTCTGACCAATTTCATATAATGTGAAAACGATTTTCATAGGC
AGAATAAATAACATTTAAATTAAACTGGGCATCAGCGCAATTCAATTGGTTTGGTAATAGCAAGGGAAAA
TAGAATGAAGTGATCTCCAAAAAATAAGTACTTTTTGACTGTAAATAAAATTGTAAGGAGTAAAAAGTAC
TTTTTTTTCTAAAAAAATGTAATTAAGTAAAAGTAAAAGTATTGATTTTTAATTGTACTCAAGTAAAGTA
AAAATCCCCAAAAATAATACTTAAGTACAGTAATCAAGTAAAATTACTCAAGTACTTTACACCTCTGGTT
CTTGACCCCCTACCTTCAGCAAGCCCAGCAGATCCACTAGTTCTAGAGCGGCCGCCACCGCGGTGGAGCT
CCAGCTTTTGTTCCCTTTAGTGAGGGTTAATTGCGCGCTTGGCGTAATCATGGTCATAGCTGTTTCCTGT
GTGAAATTGTTATCCGCTCACAATTCCACACAACATACGAGCCGGAAGCATAAAGTGTAAAGCCTGGGGT
GCCTAATGAGTGAGCTAACTCACATTAATTGCGTTGCGCTCACTGCCCGCTTTCCAGTCGGGAAACCTGT
CGTGCCAGCTGCATTAATGAATCGGCCAACGCGCGGGGAGAGGCGGTTTGCGTATTGGGCGCTCTTCCGC
TTCCTCGCTCACTGACTCGCTGCGCTCGGTCGTTCGGCTGCGGCGAGCGGTATCAGCTCACTCAAAGGCG
GTAATACGGTTATCCACAGAATCAGGGGATAACGCAGGAAAGAACATGTGAGCAAAAGGCCAGCAAAAGG
CCAGGAACCGTAAAAAGGCCGCGTTGCTGGCGTTTTTCCATAGGCTCCGCCCCCCTGACGAGCATCACAA
AAATCGACGCTCAAGTCAGAGGTGGCGAAACCCGACAGGACTATAAAGATACCAGGCGTTTCCCCCTGGA
AGCTCCCTCGTGCGCTCTCCTGTTCCGACCCTGCCGCTTACCGGATACCTGTCCGCCTTTCTCCCTTCGG
GAAGCGTGGCGCTTTCTCATAGCTCACGCTGTAGGTATCTCAGTTCGGTGTAGGTCGTTCGCTCCAAGCT
GGGCTGTGTGCACGAACCCCCCGTTCAGCCCGACCGCTGCGCCTTATCCGGTAACTATCGTCTTGAGTCC
AACCCGGTAAGACACGACTTATCGCCACTGGCAGCAGCCACTGGTAACAGGATTAGCAGAGCGAGGTATG
TAGGCGGTGCTACAGAGTTCTTGAAGTGGTGGCCTAACTACGGCTACACTAGAAGGACAGTATTTGGTAT
CTGCGCTCTGCTGAAGCCAGTTACCTTCGGAAAAAGAGTTGGTAGCTCTTGATCCGGCAAACAAACCACC
GCTGGTAGCGGTGGTTTTTTTGTTTGCAAGCAGCAGATTACGCGCAGAAAAAAAGGATCTCAAGAAGATC
CTTTGATCTTTTCTACGGGGTCTGACGCTCAGTGGAACGAAAACTCACGTTAAGGGATTTTGGTCATGAG
ATTATCAAAAAGGATCTTCACCTAGATCCTTTTAAATTAAAAATGAAGTTTTAAATCAATCTAAAGTATA
TATGAGTAAACTTGGTCTGACAGTTACCAATGCTTAATCAGTGAGGCACCTATCTCAGCGATCTGTCTAT
TTCGTTCATCCATAGTTGCCTGACTCCCCGTCGTGTAGATAACTACGATACGGGAGGGCTTACCATCTGG
CCCCAGTGCTGCAATGATACCGCGAGACCCACGCTCACCGGCTCCAGATTTATCAGCAATAAACCAGCCA
GCCGGAAGGGCCGAGCGCAGAAGTGGTCCTGCAACTTTATCCGCCTCCATCCAGTCTATTAATTGTTGCC
GGGAAGCTAGAGTAAGTAGTTCGCCAGTTAATAGTTTGCGCAACGTTGTTGCCATTGCTACAGGCATCGT
GGTGTCACGCTCGTCGTTTGGTATGGCTTCATTCAGCTCCGGTTCCCAACGATCAAGGCGAGTTACATGA
TCCCCCATGTTGTGCAAAAAAGCGGTTAGCTCCTTCGGTCCTCCGATCGTTGTCAGAAGTAAGTTGGCCG
CAGTGTTATCACTCATGGTTATGGCAGCACTGCATAATTCTCTTACTGTCATGCCATCCGTAAGATGCTT
TTCTGTGACTGGTGAGTACTCAACCAAGTCATTCTGAGAATAGTGTATGCGGCGACCGAGTTGCTCTTGC
CCGGCGTCAATACGGGATAATACCGCGCCACATAGCAGAACTTTAAAAGTGCTCATCATTGGAAAACGTT
CTTCGGGGCGAAAACTCTCAAGGATCTTACCGCTGTTGAGATCCAGTTCGATGTAACCCACTCGTGCACC
CAACTGATCTTCAGCATCTTTTACTTTCACCAGCGTTTCTGGGTGAGCAAAAACAGGAAGGCAAAATGCC
GCAAAAAAGGGAATAAGGGCGACACGGAAATGTTGAATACTCATACTCTTCCTTTTTCAATATTATTGAA
GCATTTATCAGGGTTATTGTCTCATGAGCGGATACATATTTGAATGTATTTAGAAAAATAAACAAATAGG
GGTTCCGCGCACATTTCCCCGAAAAGTG
Features (pLannotate 1.2.2; 21 found; start..end, strand, type, name):
      7..228     -  rep_origin     M13 ori (fragment): M13 bacteriophage origin of replication; arrow indicates direction of (+) strand synthesis
    228..515     +  CDS            tyr (fragment): TYRO_ORYLA - Also known as tyro. Experimental evidence at transcript level: Swiss-Prot protein existence level 2. This is a copper-containing oxidase that functions in the formation of pigments such as melanins and other polyphenolic compounds. From Oryzias latipes (Japanese rice fish) (Japanese killifish).
   1097..1117    +  protein_bind   attB4: mutant version of attB; core recombination site for the Gateway® BP reaction BP Clonase™
   2025..2041    -  promoter       copia promoter (fragment): strong promoter from the Drosophila transposable element copia (Sinclair et al., 1986)
   5093..5113    +  protein_bind   attB1: mutant version of attB; core recombination site for the Gateway® BP reaction BP Clonase™
   5123..5818    +  CDS            mKate2: mKate2 is a basic (constitutively fluorescent) red fluorescent protein published in 2009, derived from Entacmaea quadricolor. It is reported to be a rapidly-maturing monomer with moderate acid sensitivity.
   5823..5843    -  protein_bind   attB2: mutant version of attB; core recombination site for the Gateway® BP reaction BP Clonase™
   5846..7141    +  CDS            EHD1 (fragment): EHD1_BOVIN - Experimental evidence at protein level: Swiss-Prot protein existence level 1. ATP- and membrane-binding protein that controls membrane reorganization/tubulation upon ATP hydrolysis. Acts in early endocytic membrane fusion and membrane trafficking of recycling endosomes. Recruited to endosomal membranes upon nerve growth factor stimulation, indirectly regulates neurite outgrowth. Plays a role in myoblast fusion. Involved in the unidirectional retrograde dendritic transport of endocytosed BACE1 and in efficient sorting of BACE1 to axons implicating a function in neuronal APP process
   7145..7165    -  protein_bind   attB3: mutant version of attB; core recombination site for the Gateway® BP reaction BP Clonase™
   7169..7189    +  CDS            lacZα (fragment): LacZα fragment of β-galactosidase; lacZ fragment
   7205..7339    -  polyA_signal   SV40 poly(A) signal: SV40 polyadenylation signal
   7362..7445    -  CDS            large T antigen (fragment): large T antigen from SV40 (simian virus 40)
   8011..8051    -  misc_feature   MCS (fragment): pBluescript multiple cloning site
   8064..8082    -  promoter       T3 promoter: promoter for bacteriophage T3 RNA polymerase
   8127..8143    -  protein_bind   lac operator: The lac repressor binds to the lac operator to inhibit transcription in E. coli. This inhibition can be relieved by adding lactose or isopropyl-β-D-thiogalactopyranoside (IPTG). lac repressor encoded by lacI
   8151..8181    -  promoter       lac promoter: promoter for the E. coli lac operon
   8196..8217    -  protein_bind   CAP binding site: CAP binding activates transcription in the presence of cAMP. E. coli catabolite activator protein
   8230..8322    -  CDS            lacI (fragment): lac repressor; lacI; The lac repressor binds to the lac operator to inhibit transcription in E. coli. This inhibition can be relieved by adding lactose or isopropyl-β-D-thiogalactopyranoside (IPTG).
   8505..9093    -  rep_origin     ori: high-copy-number ColE1/pMB1/pBR322/pUC origin of replication
   9264..10124   -  CDS            AmpR: β-lactamase; bla; confers resistance to ampicillin, carbenicillin, and related antibiotics
  10125..10229   -  promoter       AmpR promoter: bla
