[The description below was written by a language model from this plasmid's Addgene catalogue record, the feature table of its GenBank file and pLannotate feature annotations shown in this document.]
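Description:
actc1b-mKate2-EHD1a-dEH is a zebrafish expression plasmid of about 10.2 kb, assembled by multisite Gateway recombination into the destination backbone pDEST-actc1b-mKate2-ccdb. It is maintained in E. coli on a high-copy ColE1/pUC origin with ampicillin selection (bla under its own promoter). The backbone also carries pBluescript-derived remnants, including a lac promoter/operator, a T3 promoter, standard M13 primer sites and a fragment of an f1/M13 origin. The two sequence records held for it differ slightly in length (10,230 versus 10,248 nt) and in their start coordinate, but they describe the same arrangement of parts.

The expression cassette is delimited by the Gateway scars attB4, attB1, attB2 and attB3. The roughly 4 kb segment between attB4 and attB1 is not annotated as a named promoter. Given the construct name and stated purpose, it presumably holds the zebrafish actc1b (alpha-cardiac actin) regulatory region that gives muscle-specific expression. Downstream of attB1, a Kozak consensus precedes the monomeric far-red fluorescent protein mKate2. The catalogue lists mKate2 as an N-terminal tag on the insert, so the reading frame presumably continues across the attB2 site into zebrafish EHD1a. The insert is annotated as a roughly 1.3 kb EHD1 fragment, consistent with the "dEH" mutation, which removes the C-terminal EH domain. An SV40 polyadenylation signal follows attB3. A short medaka tyrosinase-matching fragment lies upstream of attB4; Tol2 transposon arms often produce such matches, but neither table annotates transposon ends.

The plasmid is intended for expressing the red-tagged, EH-domain-deleted EHD1a in zebrafish muscle fibres for live imaging. It comes from a collection built for in vivo cell biological screening of T-tubule formation.
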