Addgene plasmid #109513: actc1b-mKate2-EHD1a-dEH
Purpose: Muscle specific zebrafish expression of mKate2 fused to EHD1a-delta-EH
Depositing lab: Rob Parton. Depositing organization: University of Queensland, Institute for Molecular Bioscience. Publication: In vivo cell biological screening identifies an endocytic capture mechanism for T-tubule formation. Hall TE, Martel N, Ariotti N, Xiong Z, Lo HP, Ferguson C, Rae J, Lim YW, Parton RG. Nat Commun. 2020 Jul 24;11(1):3711. doi: 10.1038/s41467-020-17486-w. PubMed 32709891.
Backbone
  Vector backbone: pDEST-actc1b-mKate2-ccdb
  Vector type: Zebrafish plasmids
Growth in bacteria
  Bacterial resistance: Ampicillin, 100 μg/mL
  Growth temperature: 37°C
  Growth strain: DH5alpha
  Copy number: High Copy
Gene/Insert
  Gene/Insert name: EHD1a
  Species: D. rerio (zebrafish)
  Mutation: dEH
  Entrez Gene: zgc:77049 (a.k.a. MGC77049)
  Tag / fusion protein: mKate2 (N terminal on insert)
  Cloning method: Gateway Cloning
Terms and licenses: Academic/Nonprofit Terms; Industry Terms: Not Available to Industry
How to cite: actc1b-mKate2-EHD1a-dEH was a gift from Rob Parton (Addgene plasmid # 109513 ; http://n2t.net/addgene:109513 ; RRID:Addgene_109513)
